>Addgene plasmid #80333 | pDrVSP-IRES2-EGFP | addgene full sequence | sequence record 161453 | Addgene NGS results
CTTTCCTGCGTTATCCCCTGATTCTGTGGATAACCGTATTACCGCCATGCATTAGTTATTAATAGTAATC
AATTACGGGGTCATTAGTTCATAGCCCATATATGGAGTTCCGCGTTACATAACTTACGGTAAATGGCCCG
CCTGGCTGACCGCCCAACGACCCCCGCCCATTGACGTCAATAATGACGTATGTTCCCATAGTAACGCCAA
TAGGGACTTTCCATTGACGTCAATGGGTGGAGTATTTACGGTAAACTGCCCACTTGGCAGTACATCAAGT
GTATCATATGCCAAGTACGCCCCCTATTGACGTCAATGACGGTAAATGGCCCGCCTGGCATTATGCCCAG
TACATGACCTTATGGGACTTTCCTACTTGGCAGTACATCTACGTATTAGTCATCGCTATTACCATGGTGA
TGCGGTTTTGGCAGTACATCAATGGGCGTGGATAGCGGTTTGACTCACGGGGATTTCCAAGTCTCCACCC
CATTGACGTCAATGGGAGTTTGTTTTGGCACCAAAATCAACGGGACTTTCCAAAATGTCGTAACAACTCC
GCCCCATTGACGCAAATGGGCGGTAGGCGTGTACGGTGGGAGGTCTATATAAGCAGAGCTGGTTTAGTGA
ACCGTCAGATCCGCTAGAGCCGCCACCATGACGTCTGTGCATTTTAACCCTGGGTTAGATTCCAAAGAAG
TTAATGGTAATTCGGTGAAAGAAGAGGCAGAGGTGCAGATCGGTGATGGAAAGGAAGAAACCAAAGACCC
AGACACAATGTACCATCAGGTCCGGAAAAAGATAACTCCTTTTGTGATGTCCTTTGGTTTTCGTGTATTT
GGCCTGGTACTGATCATCTTGGACATCATTATGGTCATTGTGGACTTGTCTCTTTCTGAGAAGAGTCGTG
ATGTTGGAGGTGCACTGGAGACTGTTTCTCTGGTCATCTCTTTCTTTTTCCTCATCGATGTATTGCTCCG
TGTTTATGTGGAGGGATTCAAAGTGTATTTCAGCTCAAAACTGAATATAGTAGATGCTTGTATTGTGGTC
ATTACTCTGGTGGTCACCATGATCTACGCATTCTCTGATTTCTCAGGAGCCAGTCTGATTCCCAGGGTGG
TGACATTCCTGAGGTCTCTGAGGATCCTAATTCTGGTACGCATCTTCAGACTGGCCTCACAGAAGAGAGA
GCTTGAAAAAGTCACTAGGAGAATGGTTTCAGAGAACAAAAGACGGTACCAAAAAGATGGATTTGATCTG
GACCTCACATACGTCACAGAAAGAGTCATCGCCATGTCTTTTCCATCTTCTGGGAAGCAGGCGCTTTATA
GGAACCCAATCAGAGAGGTCGTTAGATTCTTGGACACCAAACATATGGATCATTACAAGGTTTTTAATCT
CTGCAGTGAGAAAGGTTATGATCCAAAGTTCTTTCACTACAGAGTAGAGCGTGTCATGATAGATGACCAT
AATGTCCCTTCACTGGATGATATGCTGCGCTACACCGCCTGTGTCAGAGACTGGATGGCAGCAGACTCCA
GGAATGTTATTGCCATCCACTGCAAAGGAGGAAAGGGTCGGACCGGCACTATGGTTTGCACATGGCTCAT
TGACAGCGATCAGTTTGAGAGTGCACAGGAGAGCCTGGATTACTTTGGAGAGAGACGGACTGATAAAAGC
ATGAGCTCCAAGTTTCAAGGTGTTGAAACTCCGTCTCAGAGCAGGTATGTTGGCTATTATGAGATCATGA
AGAATCAGTACAACCGTCAGCTTCCTCCTCGGAAGAGCCTGAAAATCAAGAGCATCCGAATCCACTCCAT
CGCAGGTGTGGGGAAGGGCAACGGCAGTGACCTGAAACTGAAGATCATAGTGAAGCACGAGCTTGTTTTC
CAGTGTGTTTGTGCCAAACAGCACAACTGTACAGTGTTTCCTGACACTGGTAGCAATGCGGTGGTCATCA
GTTTACAGGACGGGCCTATAGTGACTGGAGATGTGAAGGTCATGTTTGAGTCCAGTGCTGGTTTGCCGAA
GGGTTATGAGGACTGTCCCTTCTATTTCTGGTTCAACACCTCATTTGTGGAGAACTACAGACTTTTTCTG
TCGAGGGAAGAACTGGACAATCCTCACAAACCCAAGACCTGGGACATTTACAAGGAAGACTTTGGAGTGA
CGCTGTCTTTCACTGAGCCTTGACCGCGGGCCCGGGATCCGCCCCTCTCCCTCCCCCCCCCCTAACGTTA
CTGGCCGAAGCCGCTTGGAATAAGGCCGGTGTGCGTTTGTCTATATGTTATTTTCCACCATATTGCCGTC
TTTTGGCAATGTGAGGGCCCGGAAACCTGGCCCTGTCTTCTTGACGAGCATTCCTAGGGGTCTTTCCCCT
CTCGCCAAAGGAATGCAAGGTCTGTTGAATGTCGTGAAGGAAGCAGTTCCTCTGGAAGCTTCTTGAAGAC
AAACAACGTCTGTAGCGACCCTTTGCAGGCAGCGGAACCCCCCACCTGGCGACAGGTGCCTCTGCGGCCA
AAAGCCACGTGTATAAGATACACCTGCAAAGGCGGCACAACCCCAGTGCCACGTTGTGAGTTGGATAGTT
GTGGAAAGAGTCAAATGGCTCTCCTCAAGCGTATTCAACAAGGGGCTGAAGGATGCCCAGAAGGTACCCC
ATTGTATGGGATCTGATCTGGGGCCTCGGTACACATGCTTTACATGTGTTTAGTCGAGGTTAAAAAAACG
TCTAGGCCCCCCGAACCACGGGGACGTGGTTTTCCTTTGAAAAACACGATGATAATATGGCCACAACCAT
GGTGAGCAAGGGCGAGGAGCTGTTCACCGGGGTGGTGCCCATCCTGGTCGAGCTGGACGGCGACGTAAAC
GGCCACAAGTTCAGCGTGTCCGGCGAGGGCGAGGGCGATGCCACCTACGGCAAGCTGACCCTGAAGTTCA
TCTGCACCACCGGCAAGCTGCCCGTGCCCTGGCCCACCCTCGTGACCACCCTGACCTACGGCGTGCAGTG
CTTCAGCCGCTACCCCGACCACATGAAGCAGCACGACTTCTTCAAGTCCGCCATGCCCGAAGGCTACGTC
CAGGAGCGCACCATCTTCTTCAAGGACGACGGCAACTACAAGACCCGCGCCGAGGTGAAGTTCGAGGGCG
ACACCCTGGTGAACCGCATCGAGCTGAAGGGCATCGACTTCAAGGAGGACGGCAACATCCTGGGGCACAA
GCTGGAGTACAACTACAACAGCCACAACGTCTATATCATGGCCGACAAGCAGAAGAACGGCATCAAGGTG
AACTTCAAGATCCGCCACAACATCGAGGACGGCAGCGTGCAGCTCGCCGACCACTACCAGCAGAACACCC
CCATCGGCGACGGCCCCGTGCTGCTGCCCGACAACCACTACCTGAGCACCCAGTCCGCCCTGAGCAAAGA
CCCCAACGAGAAGCGCGATCACATGGTCCTGCTGGAGTTCGTGACCGCCGCCGGGATCACTCTCGGCATG
GACGAGCTGTACAAGTAAAGCGGCCGCGACTCTAGATCATAATCAGCCATACCACATTTGTAGAGGTTTT
ACTTGCTTTAAAAAACCTCCCACACCTCCCCCTGAACCTGAAACATAAAATGAATGCAATTGTTGTTGTT
AACTTGTTTATTGCAGCTTATAATGGTTACAAATAAAGCAATAGCATCACAAATTTCACAAATAAAGCAT
TTTTTTCACTGCATTCTAGTTGTGGTTTGTCCAAACTCATCAATGTATCTTAAGGCGTAAATTGTAAGCG
TTAATATTTTGTTAAAATTCGCGTTAAATTTTTGTTAAATCAGCTCATTTTTTAACCAATAGGCCGAAAT
CGGCAAAATCCCTTATAAATCAAAAGAATAGACCGAGATAGGGT
[37 nt withheld, positions 3895-3931]
AAAGAACGTGGACTCCAACGTCAAAGG
[49 nt withheld, positions 3959-4007]
T
[91 nt withheld, positions 4009-4099]
G
[124 nt withheld, positions 4101-4224]
CAGGTGGCACTTTTCGGGGAAATGTGCGCGGAACCCCTATTTGTTTATTTTTCTAAATACATTCAAATAT
GTATCCGCTCATGAGACAATAACCCTGATAAATGCTTCAATAATATTGAAAAAGGAAGAGTCCTGAGGCG
GAAAGAACCAGCTGTGGAATGTGTGTCAGTTAGGGTGTGGAAAGTCCCCAGGCTCCCCAGCAGGCAGAAG
TATGCAAAGCATGCATCTCAATTAGTCAGCAACCAGGTGTGGAAAGTCCCCAGGCTCCCCAGCAGGCAGA
AGTATGCAAAGCATGCATCTCAATTAGTCAGCAACCATAGTCCCGCCCCTAACTCCGCCCATCCCGCCCC
TAACTCCGCCCAGTTCCGCCCATTCTCCGCCCCATGGCTGACTAATTTTTTTTATTTATGCAGAGGCCGA
GGCCGCCTCGGCCTCTGAGCTATTCCAGAAGTAGTGAGGAGGCTTTTTTGGAGGCCTAGGCTTTTGCAAA
GATCGATCAAGAGACAGGATGAGGATCGTTTCGCATGATTGAACAAGATGGATTGCACGCAGGTTCTCCG
GCCGCTTGGGTGGAGAGGCTATTCGGCTATGACTGGGCACAACAGACAATCGGCTGCTCTGATGCCGCCG
TGTTCCGGCTGTCAGCGCAGGGGCGCCCGGTTCTTTTTGTCAAGACCGACCTGTCCGGTGCCCTGAATGA
ACTGCAAGACGAGGCAGCGCGGCTATCGTGGCTGGCCACGACGGGCGTTCCTTGCGCAGCTGTGCTCGAC
GTTGTCACTGAAGCGGGAAGGGACTGGCTGCTATTGGGCGAAGTGCCGGGGCAGGATCTCCTGTCATCTC
ACCTTGCTCCTGCCGAGAAAGTATCCATCATGGCTGATGCAATGCGGCGGCTGCATACGCTTGATCCGGC
TACCTGCCCATTCGACCACCAAGCGAAACATCGCATCGAGCGAGCACGTACTCGGATGGAAGCCGGTCTT
GTCGATCAGGATGATCTGGACGAAGAGCATCAGGGGCTCGCGCCAGCCGAACTGTTCGCCAGGCTCAAGG
CGAGCATGCCCGACGGCGAGGATCTCGTCGTGACCCATGGCGATGCCTGCTTGCCGAATATCATGGTGGA
AAATGGCCGCTTTTCTGGATTCATCGACTGTGGCCGGCTGGGTGTGGCGGACCGCTATCAGGACATAGCG
TTGGCTACCCGTGATATTGCTGAAGAGCTTGGCGGCGAATGGGCTGACCGCTTCCTCGTGCTTTACGGTA
TCGCCGCTCCCGATTCGCAGCGCATCGCCTTCTATCGCCTTCTTGACGAGTTCTTCTGAGCGGGACTCTG
GGGTTCGAAATGACCGACCAAGCGACGCCCAACCTGCCATCACGAGATTTCGATTCCACCGCCGCCTTCT
ATGAAAGGTTGGGCTTCGGAATCGTTTTCCGGGACGCCGGCTGGATGATCCTCCAGCGCGGGGATCTCAT
GCTGGAGTTCTTCGCCCACCCTAGGGGGAGGCTAACTGAAACACGGAAGGAGACAATACCGGAAGGAACC
CGCGCTATGACGGCAATAAAAAGACAGAATAAAACGCACGGTGTTGGGTCGTTTGTTCATAAACGCGGGG
TTCGGTCCCAGGGCTGGCACTCTGTCGATACCCCACCGAGACCCCATTGGGGCCAATACGCCCGCGTTTC
TTCCTTTTCCCCACCCCACCCCCCAAGTTCGGGTGAAGGCCCAGGGCTCGCAGCCAACGTCGGGGCGGCA
GGCCCTGCCATAGCCTCAGGTTACTCATATATACTTTAGATTGATTTAAAACTTCATTTTTAATTTAAAA
GGATCTAGGTGAAGATCCTTTTTGATAATCTCATGACCAAAATCCCTTAACGTGAGTTTTCGTTCCACTG
AGCGTCAGACCCCGTAGAAAAGATCAAAGGATCTTCTTGAGATCCTTTTTTTCTGCGCGTAATCTGCTGC
TTGCAAACAAAAAAACCACCGCTACCAGCGGTGGTTTGTTTGCCGGATCAAGAGCTACCAACTCTTTTTC
CGAAGGTAACTGGCTTCAGCAGAGCGCAGATACCAAATACTGTTCTTCTAGTGTAGCCGTAGTTAGGCCA
CCACTTCAAGAACTCTGTAGCACCGCCTACATACCTCGCTCTGCTAATCCTGTTACCAGTGGCTGCTGCC
AGTGGCGATAAGTCGTGTCTTACCGGGTTGGACTCAAGACGATAGTTACCGGATAAGGCGCAGCGGTCGG
GCTGAACGGGGGGTTCGTGCACACAGCCCAGCTTGGAGCGAACGACCTACACCGAACTGAGATACCTACA
GCGTGAGCTATGAGAAAGCGCCACGCTTCCCGAAGGGAGAAAGGCGGACAGGTATCCGGTAAGCGGCAGG
GTCGGAACAGGAGAGCGCACGAGGGAGCTTCCAGGGGGAAACGCCTGGTATCTTTATAGTCCTGTCGGGT
TTCGCCACCTCTGACTTGAGCGTCGATTTTTGTGATGCTCGTCAGGGGGGCGGAGCCTATGGAAAAACGC
CAGCAACGCGGCCTTTTTACGGTTCCTGGCCTTTTGCTGGCCTTTTGCTCACATGTT
Features (pLannotate 1.2.2; 17 found; start..end, strand, type, name):
      1..45      +  rep_origin     RSF ori (fragment): Plasmids containing the RSF 1030 origin of replication can be propagated in E. coli cells that contain additional plasmids with compatible origins.
    113..416     +  enhancer       CMV enhancer: human cytomegalovirus immediate early enhancer
    417..620     +  promoter       CMV promoter: human cytomegalovirus (CMV) immediate early promoter
    787..2187    +  CDS            TPTE2 (fragment): TPTE2_HUMAN - Also known as TPIP From Homo sapiens (Human).
   2193..2210    +  misc_feature   MCS (fragment): multiple cloning site
   2212..2798    +  misc_feature   IRES2: internal ribosome entry site (IRES) of the encephalomyocarditis virus (EMCV)
   2799..3518    +  CDS            EGFP: the original enhanced GFP (Yang et al., 1996) mammalian codon-optimized
   3535..3618    +  CDS            large T antigen (fragment): large T antigen from SV40 (simian virus 40)
   3641..3762    +  polyA_signal   SV40 poly(A) signal: SV40 polyadenylation signal
   3796..4224    -  rep_origin     f1 ori (sequence partly withheld): f1 bacteriophage origin of replication; arrow indicates direction of (+) strand synthesis
   4251..4355    +  promoter       AmpR promoter: bla
   4357..4714    +  promoter       SV40 promoter: SV40 enhancer and early promoter
   4749..5543    +  CDS            NeoR/KanR: aminoglycoside phosphotransferase from Tn5; aph(3')-II (or nptII); confers resistance to neomycin, kanamycin, and G418 (Geneticin®)
   5564..5716    +  CDS            ble (fragment): BLE_KLEPN - Experimental evidence at protein level: Swiss-Prot protein existence level 1. Binding protein with a strong affinity to the bleomycin family of antibiotics. Binds to CL990; an antimitotic-antibiotic compound. From Klebsiella pneumoniae.
   5775..5822    +  polyA_signal   HSV TK poly(A) signal: herpes simplex virus thymidine kinase polyadenylation signal (Cole and Stacy, 1985)
   5913..5929    -  polyA_signal   bGH poly(A) signal (fragment): bovine growth hormone polyadenylation signal
   6151..6739    +  rep_origin     ori: high-copy-number ColE1/pMB1/pBR322/pUC origin of replication
