[The description below was written by a language model from this plasmid's Addgene catalogue record and pLannotate feature annotations shown in this document.]
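Description:
pDrVSP-IRES2-EGFP is a mammalian expression plasmid of about 6.8 kb built on the pIRES2-EGFP backbone. It carries the zebrafish (Danio rerio) voltage-sensing phosphatase Dr-VSP, the product of the tpte gene, as a 1,536 bp insert. The coding sequence sits downstream of the human cytomegalovirus immediate-early enhancer and promoter. It was cloned between NheI, which was destroyed in the process, and SacII, which was retained. The automated annotation labels this region as a fragment of human TPTE2/TPIP. That label reflects homology between the fish protein and its human relative, and the catalogue identifies the insert as the zebrafish gene.

Immediately after the insert comes the encephalomyocarditis virus IRES2 element followed by EGFP, and the transcript ends at an SV40 polyadenylation signal. This arrangement yields a single bicistronic mRNA. Dr-VSP is translated by cap-dependent initiation and EGFP by internal ribosome entry, so the two are made as separate, unfused proteins. Green fluorescence therefore marks transfected cells without adding a tag to the phosphatase, which suits identifying expressing cells for functional study of its voltage sensor and enzyme domain, the subject of the associated publication.

The plasmid replicates in E. coli at high copy from a pUC-type ColE1 origin, and it also carries an f1 origin. A single Tn5 NeoR/KanR cassette is driven by tandem bacterial (bla) and SV40 early promoters and terminated by the HSV TK polyadenylation signal. It confers kanamycin resistance in bacteria and G418 resistance in mammalian cells. The short RSF ori, large T antigen, ble and bGH fragments in the feature table appear to be incidental partial matches to backbone sequence, not functional elements.
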