Addgene plasmid #80333: pDrVSP-IRES2-EGFP
Purpose: Expresses Danio rerio VSP with separated EGFP in mammalian cell
Depositing lab: Yasushi Okamura. Publication: Enzyme domain affects the movement of the voltage sensor in ascidian and zebrafish voltage-sensing phosphatases. Hossain MI, Iwasaki H, Okochi Y, Chahine M, Higashijima S, Nagayama K, Okamura Y. J Biol Chem. 2008 Jun 27;283(26):18248-59. doi: 10.1074/jbc.M706184200. Epub 2008 Mar 28. PubMed 18375390.
Backbone
  Vector backbone: pIRES2-EGFP
  Backbone manufacturer: Clonetech
  Vector type: Mammalian Expression
  Selectable markers: Neomycin (select with G418)
Growth in bacteria
  Bacterial resistance: Kanamycin, 50 μg/mL
  Growth temperature: 37°C
  Growth strain: DH5alpha
  Copy number: High Copy
Gene/Insert
  Gene/Insert name: Daino rerio voltage-sensing phosphatase (alt name: Dr-VSP)
  Species: D. rerio (zebrafish)
  Insert size (bp): 1536
  GenBank ID: AB308476
  Entrez Gene: tpte (a.k.a. tpip, vsp, wu:fd20e11, wu:fi24b06)
  Promoter: CMV
  Cloning method: Restriction Enzyme; 5′ cloning site NheI (destroyed during cloning); 3′ cloning site SacII (not destroyed)
  Sequencing primers: 5′ GCAGAGCTGGTTTAGTGAACCG
Terms and licenses: Academic/Nonprofit Terms; Industry Terms: Not Available to Industry
How to cite: pDrVSP-IRES2-EGFP was a gift from Yasushi Okamura (Addgene plasmid # 80333 ; http://n2t.net/addgene:80333 ; RRID:Addgene_80333)
