>Addgene plasmid #80333 | pDrVSP-IRES2-EGFP | depositor partial sequence | sequence record 151129 | coding region
ATGACGTCTGTGCATTTTAACCCTGGGTTAGATTCCAAAGAAGTTAATGGTAATTCGGTGAAAGAAGAGG
CAGAGGTGCAGATCGGTGATGGAAAGGAAGAAACCAAAGACCCAGACACAATGTACCATCAGGTCCGGAA
AAAGATAACTCCTTTTGTGATGTCCTTTGGTTTTCGTGTATTTGGCCTGGTACTGATCATCTTGGACATC
ATTATGGTCATTGTGGACTTGTCTCTTTCTGAGAAGAGTCGTGATGTTGGAGGTGCACTGGAGACTGTTT
CTCTGGTCATCTCTTTCTTTTTCCTCATCGATGTATTGCTCCGTGTTTATGTGGAGGGATTCAAAGTGTA
TTTCAGCTCAAAACTGAATATAGTAGATGCTTGTATTGTGGTCATTACTCTGGTGGTCACCATGATCTAC
GCATTCTCTGATTTCTCAGGAGCCAGTCTGATTCCCAGGGTGGTGACATTCCTGAGGTCTCTGAGGATCC
TAATTCTGGTACGCATCTTCAGACTGGCCTCACAGAAGAGAGAGCTTGAAAAAGTCACTAGGAGAATGGT
TTCAGAGAACAAAAGACGGTACCAAAAAGATGGATTTGATCTGGACCTCACATACGTCACAGAAAGAGTC
ATCGCCATGTCTTTTCCATCTTCTGGGAAGCAGGCGCTTTATAGGAACCCAATCAGAGAGGTCGTTAGAT
TCTTGGACACCAAACATATGGATCATTACAAGGTTTTTAATCTCTGCAGTGAGAAAGGTTATGATCCAAA
GTTCTTTCACTACAGAGTAGAGCGTGTCATGATAGATGACCATAATGTCCCTTCACTGGATGATATGCTG
CGCTACACCGCCTGTGTCAGAGACTGGATGGCAGCAGACTCCAGGAATGTTATTGCCATCCACAGCAAAG
GAGGAAAGGGTCGGACCGGCACTATGGTTTGCACATGGCTCATTGACAGCGATCAGTTTGAGAGTGCACA
GGAGAGCCTGGATTACTTTGGAGAGAGACGGACTGATAAAAGCATGAGCTCCAAGTTTCAAGGTGTTGAA
ACTCCGTCTCAGAGCAGGTATGTTGGCTATTATGAGATCATGAAGAATCAGTACAACCGTCAGCTTCCTC
CTCGGAAGAGCCTGAAAATCAAGAGCATCCGAATCCACTCCATCGCAGGTGTGGGGAAGGGCAACGGCAG
TGACCTGAAACTGAAGATCATAGTGAAGCACGAGCTTGTTTTCCAGTGTGTTTGTGCCAAACAGCACAAC
TGTACAGTGTTTCCTGACACTGGTAGCAATGCGGTGGTCATCAGTTTACAGGACGGGCCTATAGTGACTG
GAGATGTGAAGGTCATGTTTGAGTCCAGTGCTGGTTTGCCGAAGGGTTATGAGGACTGTCCCTTCTATTT
CTGGTTCAACACCTCATTTGTGGAGAACTACAGACTTTTTCTGTCGAGGGAAGAACTGGACAATCCTCAC
AAACCCAAGACCTGGGACATTTACAAGGAAGACTTTGGAGTGACGCTGTCTTTCACTGAGCCTTGAATTC
