>Addgene plasmid #80333 | pDrVSP-IRES2-EGFP | addgene partial sequence | sequence record 159529 | CMV-F 5'-CGCAAATGGGCGGTAGGCGTG-3'
TGGTTTAGTGAACCGTCAGATCCGCTAGAGCCGCCACCATGACGTCTGTGCATTTTAACCCTGGGTTAGA
TTCCAAAGAAGTTAATGGTAATTCGGTGAAAGAAGAGGCAGAGGTGCAGATCGGTGATGGAAAGGAAGAA
ACCAAAGACCCAGACACAATGTACCATCAGGTCCGGAAAAAGATAACTCCTTTTGTGATGTCCTTTGGTT
TTCGTGTATTTGGCCTGGTACTGATCATCTTGGACATCATTATGGTCATTGTGGACTTGTCTCTTTCTGA
GAAGAGTCGTGATGTTGGAGGTGCACTGGAGACTGTTTCTCTGGTCATCTCTTTCTTTTTCCTCATCGAT
GTATTGCTCCGTGTTTATGTGGAGGGATTCAAAGTGTATTTCAGCTCAAAACTGAATATAGTAGATGCTT
GTATTGTGGTCATTACTCTGGTGGTCACCATGATCTACGCATTCTCTGATTTCTCAGGAGCCAGTCTGAT
TCCCAGGGTGGTGACATTCCTGAGGTCTCTGAGGATCCTAATTCTGGTACGCATCTTCAGACTGGCCTCA
CAGAAGAGAGAGCTTGAAAAAGTCACTAGGAGAATGGTTTCAGAGAACAAAAGACGGTACCAAAAAGATG
GATTTGATCTGGACCTCACATACGTCACAGAAAGAGTCATCGCCATGTCTTTTCCATCTTCTGGGAAGCA
GGCGCTTTATAGGAACCCAATCAGAGAGGTCGTTAGATTCTTGGACACCAAACATATGGATCATTACAAG
GTTTTTAATCTCTGCAGTGAGAAAGGTTATGATCCAAAGTTCTTTCACTACAGAGTAGAGCGTGTCATGA
TAGATGACCATAATGTCCCTTCACTGGATGATA
