>Addgene plasmid #80333 | pDrVSP-IRES2-EGFP | addgene partial sequence | sequence record 159530 | EXFP-R 5'-GTCTTGTAGTTGCCGTCGTC-3'
CCTTCGGGCATGGCGGACTTGAAGAAGTCGTGCTGCTTCATGTGGTCGGGGTAGCGGCTGAAGCACTGCA
CGCCGTAGGTCAGGGTGGTCACGAGGGTGGGCCAGGGCACGGGCAGCTTGCCGGTGGTGCAGATGAACTT
CAGGGTCAGCTTGCCGTAGGTGGCATCGCCCTCGCCCTCGCCGGACACGCTGAACTTGTGGCCGTTTACG
TCGCCGTCCAGCTCGACCAGGATGGGCACCACCCCGGTGAACAGCTCCTCGCCCTTGCTCACCATGGTTG
TGGCCATATTATCATCGTGTTTTTCAAAGGAAAACCACGTCCCCGTGGTTCGGGGGGCCTAGACGTTTTT
TTAACCTCGACTAAACACATGTAAAGCATGTGTACCGAGGCCCCAGATCAGATCCCATACAATGGGGTAC
CTTCTGGGCATCCTTCAGCCCCTTGTTGAATACGCTTGAGGAGAGCCATTTGACTCTTTCCACAACTATC
CAACTCACAACGTGGCACTGGGGTTGTGCCGCCTTTGCAGGTGTATCTTATACACGTGGCTTTTGGCCGC
AGAGGCACCTGTCGCCAGGTGGGGGGTTCCGCTGCCTGCAAAGGGTCGCTACAGACGTTGTTTGTCTTCA
AGAAGCTTCCAGAGGAACTGCTTCCTTCACGACATTCAACAGACCTTGCATTCCTTTGGCGAGAGGGGAA
AGACCCCTAGGAATGCTCGTCAAGAAGACAGGGCCAGGTTTCCGGGCCCTCACATTGCCAAAAGACGGCA
ATATGGTGGAAAATAACATATAGACAAACGCACACCGGCCTTATTCCAAGCGGCTTCGGCCAGTAACGTT
AGGGG
